>Addgene plasmid #131370 | pJW4.34 | addgene full sequence | sequence record 288112 | Addgene NGS Result
TTGACAATTAATCATCGGCTCGTATAATGTGTGGAATTGTGAGCGGATAACAATTTCACACAGGAAACAG
TATTCATGTCCCCTATACTAGGTTATTGGAAAATTAAGGGCCTTGTGCAACCCACTCGACTTCTTTTGGA
ATATCTTGAAGAAAAATATGAAGAGCATTTGTATGAGCGCGATGAAGGTGATAAATGGCGAAACAAAAAG
TTTGAATTGGGTTTGGAGTTTCCCAATCTTCCTTATTATATTGATGGTGATGTTAAATTAACACAGTCTA
TGGCCATCATACGTTATATAGCTGACAAGCACAACATGTTGGGTGGTTGTCCAAAAGAGCGTGCAGAGAT
TTCAATGCTTGAAGGAGCGGTTTTGGATATTAGATACGGTGTTTCGAGAATTGCATATAGTAAAGACTTT
GAAACTCTCAAAGTTGATTTTCTTAGCAAGCTACCTGAAATGCTGAAAATGTTCGAAGATCGTTTATGTC
ATAAAACATATTTAAATGGTGATCATGTAACCCATCCTGACTTCATGTTGTATGACGCTCTTGATGTTGT
TTTATACATGGACCCAATGTGCCTGGATGCGTTCCCAAAATTAGTTTGTTTTAAAAAACGTATTGAAGCT
ATCCCACAAATTGATAAGTACTTGAAATCCAGCAAGTATATAGCATGGCCTTTGCAGGGCTGGCAAGCCA
CGTTTGGTGGTGGCGACCATCCTCCAAAATCGGATCTGGAAGTTCTGTTCCAGGGGCCCCTGGGATCCCC
GGAATTCCCGGGTCGACTCATGAGTTCTTCAAAGCTTTCCTCATGTGATCTGCCAAACTCCAGAGGAAAC
AGAGAAGGTCACCGCTCTCATAGTCGAAGCAATTTGGAAAGTGCATCGAAAAATATGGGACACCACATTA
GTATTGAAGAATTGTTTTATTCGTTCGTAAAGCAAGACGGTGTTCAGTCAACAAGCCGTGGATATGGTGG
CAGATCTCACCACGGATCCGTGTCTTTTAACGGGAATCCTTCCATGAACGGCGACCAGTTGAATCACTCG
ATTAATCAATCGATGAATGCAGCTCGAGCTAACAGAAACGTCTTCAACTCATCGAGCATTCCTCCAACGG
CCCCCGTGTTCTCTGCAGACTTCCGTCAAAACTCGCAGACACGCAATAACTCCAGCTGGAATCAACGGAA
CTTGTCAGTTTCCACTTATCAGTACAACACTCAGCAGTCAAATACAGGGCACAGTAGAAGCCGTCCGAAT
GGACAACTTGGCCGAAGCTTCTCGGATGGATCGAACAATCATGGCCATGCTGGGAATGTGTCATTCAGTG
GGAGTTCCGTTCCAGCTGGGTTCCAGAAACAAGAAACCAAGGCTTACCAACAACTTCATGGAAATAAAAG
CTTCAACGCTCAAGCTGGAGTTCAAGCTCCTGGAGATCACAAGGACAAGAGATATGGAGGCATGTTTGGA
AATGAGCTTATCAATTCGATCAATTCTAGTTTTGGCCAACAGCATGATGTCTTCAAGCCGCGGAATTTGA
ACCAGAGCTTTTCCGGATTTACTATTAATGAAGCTTTAACAAGGAAGCATCATCAAGAAGGATCAAGAAA
CGATAGAAGAAGATCACATGGGAGCACTAATGTCCAGGATCGTGCTTTCTACAACACAGATGACAATGAA
CTGTCTGACGACGTGTTCATAGAAGATTCCAATGGTGTTGCAAACGGTCCAAAATCTGTCACTAACAAAT
CTCAACAACAGTCTCGCGGAACGAAGGATGCTGGCAGTCAAGTGGCGGAGAAACTGAACTCTTCCAGAGG
AGCTGCTCAACGTAATCTGAAATCCAATGTGTTCAGCAAGGACGGCACCGAACTTTCTGTGGAACAGTTA
CTGGAAATTGTCAGCATGAAGATCGGACAACACTTGCACTCAGCTTCCAGTTCTCACGGAGAATGCAGCA
ATTTGAATCGGACATTACCAGCTAGAAGTGATCTAAATTGCTCAATTGGTGAAGACTTCGACTCCAGTTT
TCTGGATGTAAACAATCGAACCCTGCCAGAAAATCTTTCGAAGAAAACTTCAGTGCAGAAACATCGTCGT
GGAAGTTCTCGTAGTGCGTCCCGTCTCGCCAGTCTTGACGTGACGCTGGAGACTGTAGAAGAAGATGTCG
AACCCACACCAAGTCCACATCCGAGTTCTCCTCCAAAGATCTCAAGAAGAAAGTGGACAGGAACTTTTGA
TGCCAACGTTGAGGAAATGAGACGTTTACTTCATGGGGACCCTGGGAAGCCGAAATCTACAAAACGTGCT
TTCTCAAGCAAGGATCAGAGAACACCTTCCTTGTCAATCATCACAAGCCCGAAGGCTTTGATCGGAGAAA
AATGTCTGACAGCATCCAACAAGTCTTCAAAGATTGACAAGTCACTTGGCATGATTGATTCGAAACTCAC
AAAGTCACCAATGTACTCCGCCACGGTTTCTGGGAAGGAAGCAACTTCAGGAAACCGAATCGCTCGAAAG
TTGACTCCAGGGCTTGATGGACTGAAAAGCTCTCATTGTACCGGAAATCCAGTTTCCATAGATTGTAATG
GTTGCCCAACTCCGAAAAGAAGTGGAATCAATTGTGATAATCGTATGGCTGAAGTGAACAACCAAGCCGG
GAGATGGTCCTCTGAAGCCACCAGTCAGCCTGCCCCACTCCCTTGCAAGTCAGCCAACCCGACCGAAGAT
TCTTCTCAAGATGCACCTCCAACTTCACCACCACCTCGTATTTCTGATAGCTTGACGGCATTCCTGGAAG
CTCAACAAGACTTCAATGATTATATTGATGCTCACTACAAAGAGAAGACACAACTCTTGAAAGTGAATTT
GAATATTCACGGGATGTCACCTGAAAGATGGCTGTACTTGAATTATTTTTGCACCGAGACAATTCCAAGA
TTGGATGGTCCTTATGCCGATGATCCAAGGGTTCCACCTGTGCGAAATATATTCAGAAGATGGTTTCTCC
GGTTTGCTGAAGCCTGCTTAGGAAATCCAAATGACCTTGCAGTTCAGAAAGATATTGCTCTCGAGTTCGT
TCAGGCTCGGCTTGACGATACGAGCAGCTCCACAGATTCCACCAATATGCTCTACATGTTGTGGAAGGAG
TGTATCGGACAGAAGAATATCATCTCAATTGCTGATGCGTGTCTCCTTGTATATCTTCGGAAATCGGATC
CTGTCAGATACTTGAATGCAAAACGAGAATGGCTGGAATCTATTTTTGACCCACCCAGAGATCAATGAGC
GGCCGCATCGTGACTGACTGACGATCTGCCTCGCGCGTTTCGGTGATGACGGTGAAAACCTCTGACACAT
GCAGCTCCCGGAGACGGTCACAGCTTGTCTGTAAGCGGATGCCGGGAGCAGACAAGCCCGTCAGGGCGCG
TCAGCGGGTGTTGGCGGGTGTCGGGGCGCAGCCATGACCCAGTCACGTAGCGATAGCGGAGTGTATAATT
CTTGAAGACGAAAGGGCCTCGTGATACGCCTATTTTTATAGGTTAATGTCATGATAATAATGGTTTCTTA
GACGTCAGGTGGCACTTTTCGGGGAAATGTGCGCGGAACCCCTATTTGTTTATTTTTCTAAATACATTCA
AATATGTATCCGCTCATGAGACAATAACCCTGATAAATGCTTCAATAATATTGAAAAAGGAAGAGTATGA
GTATTCAACATTTCCGTGTCGCCCTTATTCCCTTTTTTGCGGCATTTTGCCTTCCTGTTTTTGCTCACCC
AGAAACGCTGGTGAAAGTAAAAGATGCTGAAGATCAGTTGGGTGCACGAGTGGGTTACATCGAACTGGAT
CTCAACAGCGGTAAGATCCTTGAGAGTTTTCGCCCCGAAGAACGTTTTCCAATGATGAGCACTTTTAAAG
TTCTGCTATGTGGCGCGGTATTATCCCGTGTTGACGCCGGGCAAGAGCAACTCGGTCGCCGCATACACTA
TTCTCAGAATGACTTGGTTGAGTACTCACCAGTCACAGAAAAGCATCTTACGGATGGCATGACAGTAAGA
GAATTATGCAGTGCTGCCATAACCATGAGTGATAACACTGCGGCCAACTTACTTCTGACAACGATCGGAG
GACCGAAGGAGCTAACCGCTTTTTTGCACAACATGGGGGATCATGTAACTCGCCTTGATCGTTGGGAACC
GGAGCTGAATGAAGCCATACCAAACGACGAGCGTGACACCACGATGCCTGCAGCAATGGCAACAACGTTG
CGCAAACTATTAACTGGCGAACTACTTACTCTAGCTTCCCGGCAACAATTAATAGACTGGATGGAGGCGG
ATAAAGTTGCAGGACCACTTCTGCGCTCGGCCCTTCCGGCTGGCTGGTTTATTGCTGATAAATCTGGAGC
CGGTGAGCGTGGGTCTCGCGGTATCATTGCAGCACTGGGGCCAGATGGTAAGCCCTCCCGTATCGTAGTT
ATCTACACGACGGGGAGTCAGGCAACTATGGATGAACGAAATAGACAGATCGCTGAGATAGGTGCCTCAC
TGATTAAGCATTGGTAACTGTCAGACCAAGTTTACTCATATATACTTTAGATTGATTTAAAACTTCATTT
TTAATTTAAAAGGATCTAGGTGAAGATCCTTTTTGATAATCTCATGACCAAAATCCCTTAACGTGAGTTT
TCGTTCCACTGAGCGTCAGACCCCGTAGAAAAGATCAAAGGATCTTCTTGAGATCCTTTTTTTCTGCGCG
TAATCTGCTGCTTGCAAACAAAAAAACCACCGCTACCAGCGGTGGTTTGTTTGCCGGATCAAGAGCTACC
AACTCTTTTTCCGAAGGTAACTGGCTTCAGCAGAGCGCAGATACCAAATACTGTCCTTCTAGTGTAGCCG
TAGTTAGGCCACCACTTCAAGAACTCTGTAGCACCGCCTACATACCTCGCTCTGCTAATCCTGTTACCAG
TGGCTGCTGCCAGTGGCGATAAGTCGTGTCTTACCGGGTTGGACTCAAGACGATAGTTACCGGATAAGGC
GCAGCGGTCGGGCTGAACGGGGGGTTCGTGCACACAGCCCAGCTTGGAGCGAACGACCTACACCGAACTG
AGATACCTACAGCGTGAGCTATGAGAAAGCGCCACGCTTCCCGAAGGGAGAAAGGCGGACAGGTATCCGG
TAAGCGGCAGGGTCGGAACAGGAGAGCGCACGAGGGAGCTTCCAGGGGGAAACGCCTGGTATCTTTATAG
TCCTGTCGGGTTTCGCCACCTCTGACTTGAGCGTCGATTTTTGTGATGCTCGTCAGGGGGGCGGAGCCTA
TGGAAAAACGCCAGCAACGCGGCCTTTTTACGGTTCCTGGCCTTTTGCTGGCCTTTTGCTCACATGTTCT
TTCCTGCGTTATCCCCTGATTCTGTGGATAACCGTATTACCGCCTTTGAGTGAGCTGATACCGCTCGCCG
CAGCCGAACGACCGAGCGCAGCGAGTCAGTGAGCGAGGAAGCGGAAGAGCGCCTGATGCGGTATTTTCTC
CTTACGCATCTGTGCGGTATTTCACACCGCATAAATTCCGACACCATCGAATGGCGCAAAACCTTTCGCG
GTATGGCATGATAGCGCCCGGAAGAGAGTCAATTCAGGGTGGTGAATGTGAAACCAGTAACGTTATACGA
TGTCGCAGAGTATGCCGGTGTCTCTTATCAGACCGTTTCCCGCGTGGTGAACCAGGCCAGCCACGTTTCT
GCGAAAACGCGGGAAAAAGTGGAAGCGGCGATGGCGGAGCTGAATTACATTCCCAACCGCGTGGCACAAC
AACTGGCGGGCAAACAGTCGTTGCTGATTGGCGTTGCCACCTCCAGTCTGGCCCTGCACGCGCCGTCGCA
AATTGTCGCGGCGATTAAATCTCGCGCCGATCAACTGGGTGCCAGCGTGGTGGTGTCGATGGTAGAACGA
AGCGGCGTCGAAGCCTGTAAAGCGGCGGTGCACAATCTTCTCGCGCAACGCGTCAGTGGGCTGATCATTA
ACTATCCGCTGGATGACCAGGATGCCATTGCTGTGGAAGCTGCCTGCACTAATGTTCCGGCGTTATTTCT
TGATGTCTCTGACCAGACACCCATCAACAGTATTATTTTCTCCCATGAAGACGGTACGCGACTGGGCGTG
GAGCATCTGGTCGCATTGGGTCACCAGCAAATCGCGCTGTTAGCGGGCCCATTAAGTTCTGTCTCGGCGC
GTCTGCGTCTGGCTGGCTGGCATAAATATCTCACTCGCAATCAAATTCAGCCGATAGCGGAACGGGAAGG
CGACTGGAGTGCCATGTCCGGTTTTCAACAAACCATGCAAATGCTGAATGAGGGCATCGTTCCCACTGCG
ATGCTGGTTGCCAACGATCAGATGGCGCTGGGCGCAATGCGCGCCATTACCGAGTCCGGGCTGCGCGTTG
GTGCGGATATCTCGGTAGTGGGATACGACGATACCGAAGACAGCTCATGTTATATCCCGCCGTTAACCAC
CATCAAACAGGATTTTCGCCTGCTGGGGCAAACCAGCGTGGACCGCTTGCTGCAACTCTCTCAGGGCCAG
GCGGTGAAGGGCAATCAGCTGTTGCCCGTCTCACTGGTGAAAAGAAAAACCACGCTAGCGCCCAATACGC
AAACCGCCTCTCCCCGCGCGTTGGCCGATTCATTAATGCAGCTGGCACGACAGGTTTCCCGACTGGAAAG
CGGGCAGTGAGCGCAACGCAATTAATGTAAGTTAGCTCACTCATTAGGCACCCCAGGCTTTACACTTTAT
GCTTCCGGCTCGTATGTTGTGTGGAATTGTGAGCGGATAACAATTTCACACAGGAAACAGCTATGACCAT
GATTACGGATTCACTGGCCGTCGTTTTACAACGTCGTGACTGGGAAAACCCTGGCGTTACCCAACTTAAT
CGCCTTGCAGCACATCCCCCTTTCGCCAGCTGGCGTAATAGCGAAGAGGCCCGCACCGATCGCCCTTCCC
AACAGTTGCGCAGCCTGAATGGCGAATGGCGCTTTGCCTGGTTTCCGGCACCAGAAGCGGTGCCGGAAAG
CTGGCTGGAGTGCGATCTTCCTGAGGCCGATACTGTCGTCGTCCCCTCAAACTGGCAGATGCACGGTTAC
GATGCGCCCATCTACACCAACGTGACCTATCCCATTACGGTCAATCCGCCGTTTGTTCCCACGGAGAATC
CGACGGGTTGTTACTCGCTCACATTTAATGTTGATGAAAGCTGGCTACAGGAAGGCCAGACGCGAATTAT
TTTTGATGGCGTTGGAATTAGCTTATCGACTGCACGGTGCACCAATGCTTCTGGCGTCAGGCAGCCATCG
GAAGCTGTGGTATGGCTGTGCAGGTCGTAAATCACTGCATAATTCGTGTCGCTCAAGGCGCACTCCCGTT
CTGGATAATGTTTTTTGCGCCGACATCATAACGGTTCTGGCAAATATTCTGAAATGAGCTG
Features (pLannotate 1.2.2; 16 found; start..end, strand, type, name):
      1..29      +  promoter       tac promoter: strong E. coli promoter; hybrid between the trp and lac UV5 promoters
     37..53      +  protein_bind   lac operator: The lac repressor binds to the lac operator to inhibit transcription in E. coli. This inhibition can be relieved by adding lactose or isopropyl-β-D-thiogalactopyranoside (IPTG). lac repressor encoded by lacI
     76..729     +  CDS            GST26_SCHJA: Experimental evidence at protein level: Swiss-Prot protein existence level 1. GST isoenzymes appear to play a central role in the parasite detoxification system. Other functions are also suspected including a role in increasing the solubility of haematin in the parasite gut. From Schistosoma japonicum (Blood fluke).
   3316..3355    +  CDS            rop (fragment): Rop protein, which maintains plasmids at low copy number; rop
   3457..3497    +  misc_feature   bom (fragment): basis of mobility region from pBR322
   3602..3706    +  promoter       AmpR promoter: bla
   3707..4567    +  CDS            AmpR: β-lactamase; bla; confers resistance to ampicillin, carbenicillin, and related antibiotics
   4738..5326    +  rep_origin     ori: high-copy-number ColE1/pMB1/pBR322/pUC origin of replication
   5512..5563    -  misc_feature   bom (fragment): basis of mobility region from pBR322
   5570..5647    +  promoter       lacI promoter: lacI
   5648..6730    +  CDS            lacI: lac repressor; lacI; The lac repressor binds to the lac operator to inhibit transcription in E. coli. This inhibition can be relieved by adding lactose or isopropyl-β-D-thiogalactopyranoside (IPTG).
   6743..6764    +  protein_bind   CAP binding site: CAP binding activates transcription in the presence of cAMP. E. coli catabolite activator protein
   6779..6809    +  promoter       lac promoter: promoter for the E. coli lac operon
   6817..6833    +  protein_bind   lac operator: The lac repressor binds to the lac operator to inhibit transcription in E. coli. This inhibition can be relieved by adding lactose or isopropyl-β-D-thiogalactopyranoside (IPTG). lac repressor encoded by lacI
   6853..7026    +  CDS            lacZα: LacZα fragment of β-galactosidase; lacZ fragment
   7290..7406    -  CDS            yciV (fragment): RNAAM_ECOLI - Also known as trpH From Escherichia coli (strain K12).
