[The description below was written by a language model from this plasmid's Addgene catalogue record and pLannotate feature annotations shown in this document.]
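Description:
pJW4.34 is a bacterial expression plasmid built on the pGEX6p1 GST-fusion backbone and carries the C. elegans gene meg-4 (an insert of about 2.5 kb) cloned between the SalI and NotI sites. This produces an N-terminal glutathione S-transferase fusion, GST:MEG-4. The catalogue purpose line says the fusion is expressed "in C. elegans". However, the vector type and every annotated regulatory element are those of an E. coli expression system, so the construct is best read as a tool for making a recombinant C. elegans protein in bacteria. The plasmid replicates from a ColE1/pMB1-type origin and is selected with ampicillin through the bla (AmpR) gene and its own promoter.

Transcription of the fusion starts from the hybrid tac promoter, which is followed by a lac operator and then the Schistosoma japonicum GST coding sequence. The plasmid also carries lacI with its own promoter, so the lac repressor holds the tac promoter off until IPTG is added. The feature table does not annotate meg-4 itself. The unannotated stretch downstream of GST, roughly positions 730 to 3300 of the 7,481 nt sequence, is consistent with the position and size of the insert. The other annotations are backbone remnants typical of pGEX vectors: short rop and bom fragments, a lac promoter/operator with a lacZα fragment, and a small yciV fragment.

GST fusions of this kind are generally used for affinity purification on glutathione resin or for pull-down and in vitro assays. The associated study concerns the regulation of RNA granule dynamics by phosphorylation of serine-rich, intrinsically disordered proteins, but the record does not specify which experiments used this plasmid.
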