Addgene plasmid #131370: pJW4.34
Purpose: expression of GST:MEG-4 in C. elegans
Depositing lab: Geraldine Seydoux. Depositing organization: Johns Hopkins University and School of Medicine. Publication: Regulation of RNA granule dynamics by phosphorylation of serine-rich, intrinsically disordered proteins in C. elegans. Wang JT, Smith J, Chen BC, Schmidt H, Rasoloson D, Paix A, Lambrus BG, Calidas D, Betzig E, Seydoux G. Elife. 2014 Dec 23;4. doi: 10.7554/eLife.04591. PubMed 25535836.
Backbone
  Vector backbone: pGEX6p1 (GST-fusion)
  Backbone manufacturer: GE Healthcare
  Backbone size w/o insert (bp): 4984
  Vector type: Bacterial Expression
Growth in bacteria
  Bacterial resistance: Ampicillin, 100 μg/mL
  Growth temperature: 37°C
  Growth strain: DH5alpha
  Copy number: Unknown
Gene/Insert
  Gene/Insert name: meg-4
  Species: C. elegans (nematode)
  Insert size (bp): 2501
  Entrez Gene: C36C9.1
  Cloning method: Restriction Enzyme; 5′ cloning site SalI (unknown if destroyed); 3′ cloning site NotI (unknown if destroyed)
  Sequencing primers: 5′ TGGCGACCATCCTCCA
Terms and licenses: Academic/Nonprofit Terms; Industry Terms: Not Available to Industry
How to cite: pJW4.34 was a gift from Geraldine Seydoux (Addgene plasmid # 131370 ; http://n2t.net/addgene:131370 ; RRID:Addgene_131370)
